>Addgene plasmid #85845 | pDONOR-SNCAe2-WT | addgene full sequence | sequence record 274535 | Addgene NGS Result
CATTGATTATTGACTAGTTACTAATAGTAATCAATTACGGGGTCATTAGTTCATAGCCCATATATGGAGT
TCCGCGTTACATAACTTACGGTAAATGGCCCGCCTGGCTGACCGCCCAACGACCCCCGCCCATTGACGTC
AATAATGACGTATGTTCCCATAGTAACGCCAATAGGGACTTTCCATTGACGTCAATGGGTGGAGTATTTA
CGGTAAACTGCCCACTTGGCAGTACATCAAGTGTATCATATGCCAAGTACGCCCCCTATTGACGTCAATG
ACGGTAAATGGCCCGCCTGGCATTATGCCCAGTACATGACCTTATGGGACTTTCCTACTTGGCAGTACAT
CTACGTATTAGTCATCGCTATTACCATGGTCGAGGTGAGCCCCACGTTCTGCTTCACTCTCCCCATCTCC
CCCCCCTCCCCACCCCCAATTTTGTATTTATTTATTTTTTAATTATTTTGTGCAGCGATGGGGGCGGGGG
GGGGGGGGGGGGCGCGCGCSRGGSGGGGSGGGGSGGGGSGGGGGGSGGGGSGGGGSGRGGSGGAGAGGTG
CGGCGGCAGCCAATCAGAGCGGCGCGCTCCGAAAGTTTCCTTTTATGGCGAGGCGGCGGCGGCGGCGGCC
CTATAAAAAGCGAAGCGCGCGGCGGGCGGGAGTCGCTGCGCGCTGCCTTCGCCCCGTGCCCCGCTCCGCC
GCCGCCTCGCGCCGCCCGCCCCGGCTCTGACTGACCGCGTTACTCCCACAGGTGAGCGGGCGGGACGGCC
CTTCTCCTCCGGGCTGTAATTAGCGCTTGGTTTAATGACGGCTTGTTTCTTTTCTGTGGCTGCGTGAAAG
CCTTGAGGGGCTCCGGGAGGGCCCTTTGTGCGGGGGGAGCGGCTCGGGGGGTGCGTGCGTGTGTGTGTGC
GTGGGGAGCGCCGCGTGCGGCTCCGCGCTGCCCGGCGGCTGTGAGCGCTGCGGGCGCGGCGCGGGGCTTT
GTGCGCTCCGCAGTGTGCGCGAGGGGAGCGCGGCCGGGGGCGGTGCCCCGCGGTGCGGGGGGGGCTGCGA
GGGGAACAAAGGCTGCGTGCGGGGTGTGTGCGTGGGGGGGTGAGCAGGGGGTGTGGGCGCGTCGGTCGGG
CTGCAACCCCCCCTGCACCCCCCTCCCCGAGTTGCTGAGCACGGCCCGGCTTCGGGTGCGGGGCTCCGTA
CGGGGCGTGGCGCGGGGCTCGCCGTGCCGGGCGGGGGGTGGCGGCAGGTGGGGGTGCCGGGCGGGGCGGG
GCCGCCTCGGGCCGGGGRGGGCTCGGGGGRGGGGCGCGGCGGCCCCCGGAGCGCCGGCGGCTGTCGAGGC
GCGGCGAGCCGCAGCCATTGCCTTTTATGGTAATCGTGCGAGAGGGCGCAGGGACTTCCTTTGTCCCAAA
TCTGTGCGGAGCCGAAATCTGGGAGGCGCCGCCGCACCCCCTCTAGCGGGCGCGGGGCGAAGCGGTGCGG
CGCCGGCAGGAAGGAAATGGGCGGGGAGGGCCTTCGTGCGTCGCCGCGCCGCCGTCCCCTTCTCCCTCTC
CAGCCTCGGGGCTGTCCGCGGGGGGACGGCTGCCTTCGGGGGGGACGGGGCAGGGCGGGGTTCGGCTTCT
GGCGTGTGACCGGCGGCTCTAGAGCCTCTGCTAACCATGTTCATGCCTTCTTCTTTTTCCTACAGCTCCT
GGGCAACGTGCTGGTTATTGTGCTGTCTCATCATTTTGGCAAAGGCCGCCACCATGAGCGAGCTGATTAA
GGAGAACATGCACATGAAGCTGTACATGGAGGGCACCGTGGACAACCATCACTTCAAGTGCACATCCGAG
GGCGAAGGCAAGCCCTACGAGGGCACCCAGACCATGAGAATCAAGGTGGTCGAGGGCGGCCCTCTCCCCT
TCGCCTTCGACATCCTGGCTACTAGCTTCCTCTACGGCAGCAAGACCTTCATCAACCACACCCAGGGCAT
CCCCGACTTCTTCAAGCAGTCCTTCCCTGAGGGCTTCACATGGGAGAGAGTCACCACATACGAAGACGGG
GGCGTGCTGACCGCTACCCAGGACACCAGCCTCCAGGACGGCTGCCTCATCTACAACGTCAAGATCAGAG
GGGTGAACTTCACATCCAACGGCCCTGTGATGCAGAAGAAAACACTCGGCTGGGAGGCCTTCACCGAGAC
GCTGTACCCCGCTGACGGCGGCCTGGAAGGCAGAAACGACATGGCCCTGAAGCTCGTGGGCGGGAGCCAT
CTGATCGCAAACATCAAGACCACATATAGATCCAAGAAACCCGCTAAGAACCTCAAGATGCCTGGCGTCT
ACTATGTGGACTACAGACTGGAAAGAATCAAGGAGGCCAACAACGAGACCTACGTCGAGCAGCACGAGGT
GGCAGTGGCCAGATACTGCGACCTCCCTAGCAAACTGGGGCACAAGCTTAATTAACACTCCTCAGGTGCA
GGCTGCCTATCAGAAGGTGGTGGCTGGTGTGGCCAATGCCCTGGCTCACAAATACCACTGAGATCTTTTT
CCCTCTGCCAAAAATTATGGGGACATCATGAAGCCCCTTGAGCATCTGACTTCTGGCTAATAAAGGAAAT
TTATTTTCATTGCAATAGTGTGTTGGAATTTTTTGTGTCTCTCACTCGGAAGGACATATGGGAGGGCAAA
TCATTTAAAACATCAGAATGAGTATTTGGTTTAGAGTTTGGCAACATATGCCCATATGCTGGCTGCCATG
AACAAAGGTTGGCTATAAAGAGGTCATCAGTATATGAAACAGCCCCCTGCTGTCCATTCCTTATTCCATA
GAAAAGCCTTGACTTGAGGTTAGATTTTTTTTATATTTTGTTTTGTGTTATTTTTTTCTTTAACATCCCT
AAAATTTTCCTTACATGTTTTACTAGCCAGATTTTTCCTCCTCTCCTGACTACTCCCAGTCATAGCTGTC
CCTCTTCTCTTATGGAGATCCCTCGACCTGCAGCCCAAGCTTGGATCCCCTAGGTTTGTGGATCTAAACG
GGCGTCTTTGGAAATCCTGGAGAACGCCGGGTGGGAGACGAATGGTCGTGGGCACCGGGAGGGGGTGGTG
CTGCCATGAGGACCCGCTGGGCCAGGTCTCTGGGAGGTGAGTACTTGTCCCTTTGGGGAGCCTAAGGAAA
GAGACTTGACCTGGCTTTCGTCCTGCTTCTGATATTCCCTTCTCCACAAGGGCTGAGAGATTAGGCTGCT
TCTCCGGGATCCGCTTTTCCCCGGGAAACGCGAGGATGCTCCATGGAGCGTGAGCATCCAACTTTTCTCT
CACATAAAATCTGTCTGCCCGCTCTCTTGGTTTTTCTCTGTAAAGTAAGCAAGCTGCGTTTGGCAAATAA
TGAAATGGAAGTGCAGGGAGGCCAAGTCAACAGGTGGTAACGGGTTAACAAGTGCTGGCGCGGGGTCCGC
TAGGGTGGAGGCTGAGAACGCCCCCTCGGGTGGCTGGCGCGGGGTTGGAGACGGCCGGCGAGTGTGAGCG
GCGCCTGCTCAGGGTAGATAGCTGAGGGCGGGGGTGGATGTTGGATGGATTAGAACCATCACACTTGGGC
CCGCTGTTTGCCTGAGGTTGAACCACACCCCGAGTGAGTAGTTAGTTCTGTTGCCTACGCCTTTCCACCA
TCAACCTGTTAGCCTTCTTCTGGGATTCATGTTAAGGATACCCCTGACCCTAAGCCTCCAGCTTCCATGC
TTCTAACTCATACTGTTACCCTTTAGACCCCGGGAATTTAAAAAAGGGGTTAATCTTTTCATGCAACTCC
ACTTCTGAAATGCAGTAATAACAACTCAGAGGATTCATCCTAATCCGTGGTTAGGTGGCTAGACTTTTAC
TAGCCAAGATGGATGGGAGATGCTAAATTTTTAATGCCAGAGCTAAAAATGTCTGCTTTGTCCAATGGTT
AAATGAGTGTACACTTAAAAGAGTCTCACACTTTGGAGGGTTTCTCATGATTTTTCAGTGTTTTTTGTTT
ATTTTTCCCCGAAAGTTCTCATTCAAAGTGTATTTTATGTTTTCCAGTGTGGTGTAAAGGAATTCATTAG
CCATGGATGTATTCATGAAAGGACTTTCAAAGGCCAAGGAGGGAGTTGTGGCTGCTGCTGAGAAAACCAA
ACAGGGTGTGGCAGAAGCAGCAGGAAAGACAAAAGAGGGTGTTCTCTATGTAGGTAGGTAAACCCCAAAT
GTCAGTTTGGTGCTTGTTAACCCTAGAAAGATAGTCTGCGTAAAATTGACGCATGCATTCTTGAAATATT
GCTCTCTCTTTCTAAATAGCGCGAATCCGTCGCTGTGCATTTAGGACATCTCAGTCGCCGCTTGGAGCTC
CCGTGAGGCGTGCTTGTCAATGCGGTAAGTGTCACTGATTTTGAACTATAACGACCGCGTGAGTCAAAAT
GACGCATGATTATCTTTTACGTGACTTTTAAGATTTAACTCATACGATAATTATATTGTTATTTCATGTT
CTACTTACGTGATAACTTATTATATATATATTTTCTTGTTATAGATATCAACTAGAATGCTAGTTATTAA
TAGTAATCAATTACGGGGTCATTAGTTCATAGCCCATATATGGAGTTCCGCGTTACATAACTTACGGTAA
ATGGCCCGCCTGGCTGACCGCCCAACGACCCCCGCCCATTGACGTCAATAATGACGTATGTTCCCATAGT
AACGCCAATAGGGACTTTCCATTGACGTCAATGGGTGGAGTATTTACGGTAAACTGCCCACTTGGCAGTA
CATCAAGTGTATCATATGCCAAGTACGCCCCCTATTGACGTCAATGACGGTAAATGGCCCGCCTGGCATT
ATGCCCAGTACATGACCTTATGGGACTTTCCTACTTGGCAGTACATCTACGTATTAGTCATCGCTATTAC
CATGGTCGAGGTGAGCCCCACGTTCTGCTTCACTCTCCCCATCTCCCCCCCCTCCCCACCCCCAATTTTG
TATTTATTTATTTTTTAATTATTTTGTGCAGCGATGGGGGCGGGGGGGGGGGGGGGGGCGCGCGCSRGGS
GGGGSGGGGSGGGGSGRGGGGSGGGGSGGGGSGRGGSGGRGRGGTGCGGCGGCAGCCAATCAGAGCGGCG
CGCTCCGAAAGTTTCCTTTTATGGCGAGGCGGCGGCGGCGGCGGCCCTATAAAAAGCGAAGCGCGCGGCG
GGCGGGAGTCGCTGCGCGCTGCCTTCGCCCCGTGCCCCGCTCCGCCGCCGCCTCGCGCCGCCCGCCCCGG
CTCTGACTGACCGCGTTACTCCCACAGGTGAGCGGGCGGGACGGCCCTTCTCCTCCGGGCTGTAATTAGC
GCTTGGTTTAATGACGGCTTGTTTCTTTTCTGTGGCTGCGTGAAAGCCTTGAGGGGCTCCGGGAGGGCCC
TTTGTGCGGGGGGAGCGGCTCGGGGGGTGCGTGCGTGTGTGTGTGCGTGGGGAGCGCCGCGTGCGGCTCC
GCGCTGCCCGGCGGCTGTGAGCGCTGCGGGCGCGGCGCGGGGCTTTGTGCGCTCCGCAGTGTGCGCGAGG
GGAGCGCGGCCGGGGGCGGTGCCCCGCGGTGCGGGGGGGGCTGCGAGGGGAACAAAGGCTGCGTGCGGGG
TGTGTGCGTGGGGGGGTGAGCAGGGGGTGTGGGCGCGTCGGTCGGGCTGCAACCCCCCCTGCACCCCCCT
CCCCGAGTTGCTGAGCACGGCCCGGCTTCGGGTGCGGGGCTCCGTACGGGGCGTGGCGCGGGGCTCGCCG
TGCCGGGCGGGGGGTGGCGGCAGGTGGGGGTGCCGGGCGGGGCGGGGCCGCCTCGGGCCGGGGRGGGCTC
GGGGGRGGGGCGCGGCGGCCCCCGGAGCGCCGGCGGCTGTCGAGGCGCGGCGAGCCGCAGCCATTGCCTT
TTATGGTAATCGTGCGAGAGGGCGCAGGGACTTCCTTTGTCCCAAATCTGTGCGGAGCCGAAATCTGGGA
GGCGCCGCCGCACCCCCTCTAGCGGGCGCGGGGCGAAGCGGTGCGGCGCCGGCAGGAAGGAAATGGGCGG
GGAGGGCCTTCGTGCGTCGCCGCGCCGCCGTCCCCTTCTCCCTCTCCAGCCTCGGGGCTGTCCGCGGGGG
GACGGCTGCCTTCGGGGGGGACGGGGCAGGGCGGGGTTCGGCTTCTGGCGTGTGACCGGCGGCTCTAGAG
CCTCTGCTAACCATGTTCATGCCTTCTTCTTTTTCCTACAGCTCCTGGGCAACGTGCTGGTTATTGTGCT
GTCTCATCATTTTGGCAAAGGCCGCCACCATGGTGAGCAAGGGCGAGGAGCTGTTCACCGGGGTGGTGCC
CATCCTGGTCGAGCTGGACGGCGACGTAAACGGCCACAAGTTCAGCGTGTCCGGCGAGGGCGAGGGCGAT
GCCACCTACGGCAAGCTGACCCTGAAGTTCATCTGCACCACCGGCAAGCTGCCCGTGCCCTGGCCCACCC
TCGTGACCACCCTGACCTACGGCGTGCAGTGCTTCAGCCGCTACCCCGACCACATGAAGCAGCACGACTT
CTTCAAGTCCGCCATGCCCGAAGGCTACGTCCAGGAGCGCACCATCTTCTTCAAGGACGACGGCAACTAC
AAGACCCGCGCCGAGGTGAAGTTCGAGGGCGACACCCTGGTGAACCGCATCGAGCTGAAGGGCATCGACT
TCAAGGAGGACGGCAACATCCTGGGGCACAAGCTGGAGTACAACTACAACAGCCACAACGTCTATATCAT
GGCCGACAAGCAGAAGAACGGCATCAAGGTGAACTTCAAGATCCGCCACAACATCGAGGACGGCAGCGTG
CAGCTCGCCGACCACTACCAGCAGAACACCCCCATCGGCGACGGCCCCGTGCTGCTGCCCGACAACCACT
ACCTGAGCACCCAGTCCGCCCTGAGCAAAGACCCCAACGAGAAGCGCGATCACATGGTCCTGCTGGAGTT
CGTGACCGCCGCCGGGATCACTCTCGGCATGGACGAGCTGTACAAGGAGGGCAGAGGAAGTCTTCTAACA
TGCGGTGACGTGGAGGAGAATCCCGGCCCTACCGAGTACAAGCCCACGGTGCGCCTCGCCACCCGCGACG
ACGTCCCCCGGGCCGTACGCACCCTCGCCGCCGCGTTCGCCGACTACCCCGCCACGCGCCACACCGTCGA
CCCGGACCGCCACATCGAGCGGGTCACCGAGCTGCAAGAACTCTTCCTCACGCGCGTCGGGCTCGACATC
GGCAAGGTGTGGGTCGCGGACGACGGCGCCGCGGTGGCGGTCTGGACCACGCCGGAGAGCGTCGAAGCGG
GGGCGGTGTTCGCCGAGATCGGCCCGCGCATGGCCGAGTTGAGCGGTTCCCGGCTGGCCGCGCAGCAACA
GATGGAAGGCCTCCTGGCGCCGCACCGGCCCAAGGAGCCCGCGTGGTTCCTGGCCACCGTCGGCGTCTCG
CCCGACCACCAGGGCAAGGGTCTGGGCAGCGCCGTCGTGCTCCCCGGAGTGGAGGCGGCCGAGCGCGCCG
GGGTGCCCGCCTTCCTGGAGACCTCCGCGCCCCGCAACCTCCCCTTCTACGAGCGGCTCGGCTTCACCGT
CACCGCCGACGTCGAGGTGCCCGAAGGACCGCGCACCTGGTGCATGACCCGCAAGCCCGGTGCCTGACAC
TCCTCAGGTGCAGGCTGCCTATCAGAAGGTGGTGGCTGGTGTGGCCAATGCCCTGGCTCACAAATACCAC
TGAGATCTTTTTCCCTCTGCCAAAAATTATGGGGACATCATGAAGCCCCTTGAGCATCTGACTTCTGGCT
AATAAAGGAAATTTATTTTCATTGCAATAGTGTGTTGGAATTTTTTGTGTCTCTCACTCGGAAGGACATA
TGGGAGGGCAAATCATTTAAAACATCAGAATGAGTATTTGGTTTAGAGTTTGGCAACATATGCCCATATG
CTGGCTGCCATGAACAAAGGTTGGCTATAAAGAGGTCATCAGTATATGAAACAGCCCCCTGCTGTCCATT
CCTTATTCCATAGAAAAGCCTTGACTTGAGGTTAGATTTTTTTTATATTTTGTTTTGTGTTATTTTTTTC
TTTAACATCCCTAAAATTTTCCTTACATGTTTTACTAGCCAGATTTTTCCTCCTCTCCTGACTACTCCCA
GTCATAGCTGTCCCTCTTCTCTTATGGAGATCCCTCGACCTGCAGCCCAAGCTTGGATCCCTCGACTTTT
GTTACTTTATAGAAGAAATTTTGAGTTTTTGTTTTTTTTTAATAAATAAATAAACATAAATAAATTGTTT
GTTGAATTTATTATTAGTATGTAAGTGTAAATATAATAAAACTTAATATCTATTCAAATTAATAAATAAA
CCTCGATATACAGACCGATAAAACACATGCGTCAATTTTACGCATGATTATCTTTAACGTACGTCACAAT
ATGATTATCTTTCTAGGGTTAATGAGTGATGCGTTAGGATAATCAATACTCTAAATGCTGGTAGTTCTCT
CTCTTGATTCATTTTTGCATCATTGCTTGTCAAAAAGGTGGACTGAGTCAGAGGTATGTGTACGTAGGTG
AATGTGAACGTGTGTATTTGAGCTAATAGTAAAAAATGCGACTGTTTGCTTTTCCAGATTTTTAATTTTG
CCCTAATATTTATGACTTTTTAAAAATAAATGTTTCTGTACCTACATAATTCTATTTCAGAGAACAGTTT
TAAAAACTCATAGTCTTTTAAAAAATAATCAAGAATATTCTTAAGAATCAAAATCATTGATGGATCTGTG
ATTTCTTTTACCATCATGAAAAATGTTTGTCAATTTTAATCCATTCTGATTTTTAAAATATGACTTTGAT
ATGCCCCTGTGATGTGTATAAAGAGACCTATTTGTGGCCCTAAAATGGAAAGAACAGATTAGTCTTTGAT
AGAGTTACTTCATGTGATCATTTGGTCTCTGTGAACACTGAGGACAGAGAAAAGTGCTTGAGGGCTGCTA
CTAATCTCTCAGAAACATTTGTATAGTTCATCCATCAAATGACACACATACTAAAAGAATAAAGAAATTG
ATGCTTATTACCTACTTGTTCCTAAAGTTCCACCTTGGGGTATACACCCAAACTCTGACTCTCTTTTCTG
TAACTTGAACTGTATTCAATTGAGTGTTATTTTACAAACCACTTTGAATTCCTTGGAAAAGAATAGACAC
ACATTCTCATCCACAGGCATAGACACACACACTCAACACAGACACATTGCCCATTCTTCCTCTCTTCTTT
CTCCTCTGAGCTTTTTCACATTCTCTGGTGGCAACTATAGCAGTAAGAGTCACAGGATGAACAGTCAGGT
GGAGGATGACCACATTGAGTTGCCTAGCTGAAACATGTGCTCCGTCTATGTCTGCAAAACCTAGTATACG
CGTATGCGGCCGCTTAATTAATCCAGCTTTTGTTCCCTTTAGTGAGGGTTAATTGCGCGCTTGGCGTAAT
CATGGTCATAGCTGTTTCCTGTGTGAAATTGTTATCCGCTCACAATTCCACACAACATACGAGCCGGAAG
CATAAAGTGTAAAGCCTGGGGTGCCTAATGAGTGAGCTAACTCACATTAATTGCGTTGCGCTCACTGCCC
GCTTTCCAGTCGGGAAACCTGTCGTGCCAGCTGCATTAATGAATCGGCCAACGCGCGGGGAGAGGCGGTT
TGCGTATTGGGCGCTCTTCCGCTTCCTCGCTCACTGACTCGCTGCGCTCGGTCGTTCGGCTGCGGCGAGC
GGTATCAGCTCACTCAAAGGCGGTAATACGGTTATCCACAGAATCAGGGGATAACGCAGGAAAGAACATG
TGAGCAAAAGGCCAGCAAAAGGCCAGGAACCGTAAAAAGGCCGCGTTGCTGGCGTTTTTCCATAGGCTCC
GCCCCCCTGACGAGCATCACAAAAATCGACGCTCAAGTCAGAGGTGGCGAAACCCGACAGGACTATAAAG
ATACCAGGCGTTTCCCCCTGGAAGCTCCCTCGTGCGCTCTCCTGTTCCGACCCTGCCGCTTACCGGATAC
CTGTCCGCCTTTCTCCCTTCGGGAAGCGTGGCGCTTTCTCATAGCTCACGCTGTAGGTATCTCAGTTCGG
TGTAGGTCGTTCGCTCCAAGCTGGGCTGTGTGCACGAACCCCCCGTTCAGCCCGACCGCTGCGCCTTATC
CGGTAACTATCGTCTTGAGTCCAACCCGGTAAGACACGACTTATCGCCACTGGCAGCAGCCACTGGTAAC
AGGATTAGCAGAGCGAGGTATGTAGGCGGTGCTACAGAGTTCTTGAAGTGGTGGCCTAACTACGGCTACA
CTAGAAGAACAGTATTTGGTATCTGCGCTCTGCTGAAGCCAGTTACCTTCGGAAAAAGAGTTGGTAGCTC
TTGATCCGGCAAACAAACCACCGCTGGTAGCGGTGGTTTTTTTGTTTGCAAGCAGCAGATTACGCGCAGA
AAAAAAGGATCTCAAGAAGATCCTTTGATCTTTTCTACGGGGTCTGACGCTCAGTGGAACGAAAACTCAC
GTTAAGGGATTTTGGTCATGAGATTATCAAAAAGGATCTTCACCTAGATCCTTTTAAATTAAAAATGAAG
TTTTAAATCAATCTAAAGTATATATGAGTAAACTTGGTCTGACAGTTACCAATGCTTAATCAGTGAGGCA
CCTATCTCAGCGATCTGTCTATTTCGTTCATCCATAGTTGCCTGACTCCCCGTCGTGTAGATAACTACGA
TACGGGAGGGCTTACCATCTGGCCCCAGTGCTGCAATGATACCGCGAGACCCACGCTCACCGGCTCCAGA
TTTATCAGCAATAAACCAGCCAGCCGGAAGGGCCGAGCGCAGAAGTGGTCCTGCAACTTTATCCGCCTCC
ATCCAGTCTATTAATTGTTGCCGGGAAGCTAGAGTAAGTAGTTCGCCAGTTAATAGTTTGCGCAACGTTG
TTGCCATTGCTACAGGCATCGTGGTGTCACGCTCGTCGTTTGGTATGGCTTCATTCAGCTCCGGTTCCCA
ACGATCAAGGCGAGTTACATGATCCCCCATGTTGTGCAAAAAAGCGGTTAGCTCCTTCGGTCCTCCGATC
GTTGTCAGAAGTAAGTTGGCCGCAGTGTTATCACTCATGGTTATGGCAGCACTGCATAATTCTCTTACTG
TCATGCCATCCGTAAGATGCTTTTCTGTGACTGGTGAGTACTCAACCAAGTCATTCTGAGAATAGTGTAT
GCGGCGACCGAGTTGCTCTTGCCCGGCGTCAATACGGGATAATACCGCGCCACATAGCAGAACTTTAAAA
GTGCTCATCATTGGAAAACGTTCTTCGGGGCGAAAACTCTCAAGGATCTTACCGCTGTTGAGATCCAGTT
CGATGTAACCCACTCGTGCACCCAACTGATCTTCAGCATCTTTTACTTTCACCAGCGTTTCTGGGTGAGC
AAAAACAGGAAGGCAAAATGCCGCAAAAAAGGGAATAAGGGCGACACGGAAATGTTGAATACTCATACTC
TTCCTTTTTCAATATTATTGAAGCATTTATCAGGGTTATTGTCTCATGAGCGGATACATATTTGAATGTA
TTTAGAAAAATAAACAAATAGGGGTTCCGCGCACATTTCCCCGAAAAGTGCCACCTAAATTGTAAGCGTT
AATATTTTGTTAAAATTCGCGTTAAATTTTTGTTAAATCAGCTCATTTTTTAACCAATAGGCCGAAATCG
GCAAAATCCCTTATAAATCAAAAGAATAGACCGAGATAGGGT
[37 nt withheld, positions 11733-11769]
AAAGAACGTGGACTCCAACGTCAAAGG
[49 nt withheld, positions 11797-11845]
T
[91 nt withheld, positions 11847-11937]
G
[124 nt withheld, positions 11939-12062]
CCCATTCGCCATTCAGGCTGCGCAACTGTTGGGAAGGGCGATCGGTGCGGGCCTCTTCGCTATTACGCCA
GCTGGCGAAAGGGGGATGTGCTGCAAGGCGATTAAGTTGGGTAACGCCAGGGTTTTCCCAGTCACGACGT
TGTAAAACGACGGCCAGTGAGCGCGCGTAATACGACTCACTATAGGGCGAATTGGGGCGCGCCATT
Features (pLannotate 1.2.2; 24 found; start..end, strand, type, name):
     75..378     +  enhancer       CMV enhancer: human cytomegalovirus immediate early enhancer
    380..658     +  promoter       chicken β-actin promoter: No description available
    659..1675    +  intron         chimeric intron: chimera between introns from chicken β-actin and rabbit β-globin
   1734..2435    +  CDS            TagBFP: monomeric blue fluorescent protein mammalian codon-optimized
   2437..2508    +  CDS            HBB (fragment): HBB_PONPY - Experimental evidence at transcript level: Swiss-Prot protein existence level 2. Involved in oxygen transport from the lung to the various peripheral tissues. From Pongo pygmaeus (Bornean orangutan).
   2579..2634    +  polyA_signal   β-globin poly(A) signal: rabbit β-globin polyadenylation signal (Gil and Proudfoot, 1987)
   4063..4203    +  CDS            Sncb (fragment): SYUB_MOUSE - Experimental evidence at protein level: Swiss-Prot protein existence level 1. May be involved in neuronal plasticity. From Mus musculus (Mouse).
   4601..4904    +  enhancer       CMV enhancer: human cytomegalovirus immediate early enhancer
   5185..6201    +  intron         chimeric intron: chimera between introns from chicken β-actin and rabbit β-globin
   6260..6976    +  CDS            EGFP: EGFP is a basic (constitutively fluorescent) green fluorescent protein published in 1996, derived from Aequorea victoria. It is reported to be a rapidly-maturing weak dimer with moderate acid sensitivity.
   7031..7627    +  CDS            PuroR: puromycin N-acetyltransferase; pac from Streptomyces alboniger; confers resistance to puromycin
   7629..7700    +  CDS            HBB (fragment): HBB_PONPY - Experimental evidence at transcript level: Swiss-Prot protein existence level 2. Involved in oxygen transport from the lung to the various peripheral tissues. From Pongo pygmaeus (Bornean orangutan).
   7771..7826    +  polyA_signal   β-globin poly(A) signal: rabbit β-globin polyadenylation signal (Gil and Proudfoot, 1987)
   9416..9434    -  promoter       T3 promoter: promoter for bacteriophage T3 RNA polymerase
   9477..9499    -  protein_bind   lac operator (fragment): The lac repressor binds to the lac operator to inhibit transcription in E. coli. This inhibition can be relieved by adding lactose or isopropyl-β-D-thiogalactopyranoside (IPTG). lac repressor encoded by lacI
   9503..9533    -  promoter       lac promoter: promoter for the E. coli lac operon
   9548..9569    -  protein_bind   CAP binding site: CAP binding activates transcription in the presence of cAMP. E. coli catabolite activator protein
   9582..9674    -  CDS            lacI (fragment): lac repressor; lacI; The lac repressor binds to the lac operator to inhibit transcription in E. coli. This inhibition can be relieved by adding lactose or isopropyl-β-D-thiogalactopyranoside (IPTG).
   9857..10445   -  rep_origin     ori: high-copy-number ColE1/pMB1/pBR322/pUC origin of replication
  10616..11476   -  CDS            AmpR: β-lactamase; bla; confers resistance to ampicillin, carbenicillin, and related antibiotics
  11477..11581   -  promoter       AmpR promoter: bla
  11634..12062   -  rep_origin     f1 ori (sequence partly withheld): f1 bacteriophage origin of replication; arrow indicates direction of (+) strand synthesis
  12067..12222   -  CDS            lacZα (fragment): LacZα fragment of β-galactosidase; lacZ fragment
  12230..12248   +  promoter       T7 promoter: promoter for bacteriophage T7 RNA polymerase
