[The description below was written by a language model from this plasmid's Addgene catalogue record and pLannotate feature annotations shown in this document.]
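Description:
pDONOR-SNCAe2-WT is a homology-directed repair donor plasmid for CRISPR-Cas9 editing of exon 2 of the human SNCA (alpha-synuclein) gene, carrying the wild-type exon 2 sequence. It is built on a pUC-type, ampicillin-resistant backbone of about 12.3 kb, with a high-copy ColE1/pUC origin, an f1 origin, AmpR, and remnants of a lac/lacZα cloning region flanked by T3 and T7 promoters. The human insert, assembled by Gibson cloning, is catalogued as SNCA exon 2 homology arms. The automated annotation does not label the arms as such. A short hit called as a mouse beta-synuclein fragment most likely reflects the conserved synuclein coding sequence of SNCA exon 2 in the upstream arm. The unannotated stretches on either side of the EGFP cassette are consistent with the positions of the arms.

Two fluorescent cassettes are present. One places EGFP followed by a puromycin N-acetyltransferase coding sequence behind a CMV enhancer and chimeric chicken β-actin/rabbit β-globin intron (a CAG-type arrangement, although the β-actin core promoter was not called in this copy), ending in a rabbit β-globin polyadenylation signal. It appears to sit between the homology regions, so it would act as a positive selection module marking targeted integration by green fluorescence and puromycin resistance. The record does not state how the EGFP and PuroR sequences are linked. The second cassette, a complete CAG promoter driving TagBFP with its own β-globin poly(A), lies upstream of the exon-homologous region and apparently outside the arms. Blue fluorescence would then flag random or backbone integration. The record does not spell out this logic, but it fits the associated work on FACS-assisted genome editing for Parkinson's disease modelling in stem cells. No feature for later removal of the selection cassette is annotated.
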