Addgene plasmid #85845: pDONOR-SNCAe2-WT
Purpose: Donor plasmid for SNCA exon2 wild type sequence. Also contains TagBFP and EGFP
Depositing lab: Jens Schwamborn. Depositing organization: University of Luxembourg. Publication: FACS-Assisted CRISPR-Cas9 Genome Editing Facilitates Parkinson's Disease Modeling. Arias-Fuenzalida J, Jarazo J, Qing X, Walter J, Gomez-Giro G, Nickels SL, Zaehres H, Scholer HR, Schwamborn JC. Stem Cell Reports. 2017 Nov 14;9(5):1423-1431. doi: 10.1016/j.stemcr.2017.08.026. Epub 2017 Oct 5. PubMed 28988985.
Backbone
  Vector backbone: pUC-AMPr based
  Backbone size w/o insert (bp): 5888
  Total vector size (bp): 12252
  Vector type: Mammalian Expression, Bacterial Expression
  Selectable markers: Puromycin
Growth in bacteria
  Bacterial resistance: Ampicillin, 100 μg/mL
  Growth temperature: 30°C
  Growth strain: NEB Stable
  Copy number: High Copy
Gene/Insert
  Gene/Insert name: SNCA exon 2 homology arms (alt name: SNCA)
  Species: H. sapiens (human)
  Insert size (bp): 6370
  GenBank ID: NG_011851.1
  Entrez Gene: SNCA (a.k.a. NACP, PARK1, PARK4, PD1)
  Tag / fusion protein: -
  Mutation: -
  Cloning method: Gibson Cloning
  Sequencing primers: 5′ AGATGTCCTAAATGCACAGCG; 3′ cgtcaattttacgcatgattatctttaac
Terms and licenses: Academic/Nonprofit Terms; Industry Terms: Not Available to Industry
How to cite: pDONOR-SNCAe2-WT was a gift from Jens Schwamborn (Addgene plasmid # 85845 ; http://n2t.net/addgene:85845 ; RRID:Addgene_85845)
